>Addgene plasmid #78671 | 36INS1-pBAD_EB | depositor full sequence | sequence record 147250 | 36INS1-pBAD_EB sequence 2274 bps
GCTTCGTTGTTCGCGACCCTGTTCTGAGGCAATGTTGGGCACATTGATTATTTGCACGGCGTCACACTTT
GCTATGCCATAGCATTTTTATCCATAAGATTAGCGGATCCTACCTGACGCTTTTTATCGCAACTCTCTAC
TGTTTCTCCATACCGTTTTTTTGGGCTAGCTACTAGAGACCTACTAGTAGCGGCCGCTGCAGGCTTCCTC
GCTCACTGACTCGCTGCGCTCGGTCGTTCGGCTGCGGCGAGCGGTATCAGCTCACTCAAAGGCGGTAATA
CGGTTATCCACAGAATCAGGGGATAACGCAGGAAAGAACATGTGAGCAAAAGGCCAGCAAAAGGCCAGGA
ACCGTAAAAAGGCCGCGTTGCTGGCGTTTTTCCACAGGCTCCGCCCCCCTGACGAGCATCACAAAAATCG
ACGCTCAAGTCAGAGGTGGCGAAACCCGACAGGACTATAAAGATACCAGGCGTTTCCCCCTGGAAGCTCC
CTCGTGCGCTCTCCTGTTCCGACCCTGCCGCTTACCGGATACCTGTCCGCCTTTCTCCCTTCGGGAAGCG
TGGCGCTTTCTCATAGCTCACGCTGTAGGTATCTCAGTTCGGTGTAGGTCGTTCGCTCCAAGCTGGGCTG
TGTGCACGAACCCCCCGTTCAGCCCGACCGCTGCGCCTTATCCGGTAACTATCGTCTTGAGTCCAACCCG
GTAAGACACGACTTATCGCCACTGGCAGCAGCCACTGGTAACAGGATTAGCAGAGCGAGGTATGTAGGCG
GTGCTACAGAGTTCTTGAAGTGGTGGCCTAACTACGGCTACACTAGAAGAACAGTATTTGGTATCTGCGC
TCTGCTGAAGCCAGTTACCTTCGGAAAAAGAGTTGGTAGCTCTTGATCCGGCAAACAAACCACCGCTGGT
AGCGGTGGTTTTTTTGTTTGCAAGCAGCAGATTACGCGCAGAAAAAAAGGATCTCAAGAAGATCCTTTGA
TCTTTTCTACGGGGTCTGACGCTCAGTGGAACGAAAACTCACGTTAAGGGATTTTGGTCATGAGATTATC
AAAAAGGATCTTCACCTAGATCCTTTTAAATTAAAAATGAAGTTTTAAATCAATCTAAAGTATATATGAG
TAAACTTGGTCTGACAGTTACCAATGCTTAATCAGTGAGGCACCTATCTCAGCGATCTGTCTATTTCGTT
CATCCATAGTTGCCTGACTCCCCGTCGTGTAGATAACTACGATACGGGAGGGCTTACCATCTGGCCCCAG
TGCTGCAATGATACCGCGCGACCCACGCTCACCGGCTCCAGATTTATCAGCAATAAACCAGCCAGCCGGA
AGGGCCGAGCGCAGAAGTGGTCCTGCAACTTTATCCGCCTCCATCCAGTCTATTAATTGTTGCCGGGAAG
CTAGAGTAAGTAGTTCGCCAGTTAATAGTTTGCGCAACGTTGTTGCCATTGCTACAGGCATCGTGGTGTC
ACGCTCGTCGTTTGGTATGGCTTCATTCAGCTCCGGTTCCCAACGATCAAGGCGAGTTACATGATCCCCC
ATGTTGTGCAAAAAAGCGGTTAGCTCCTTCGGTCCTCCGATCGTTGTCAGAAGTAAGTTGGCCGCAGTGT
TATCACTCATGGTTATGGCAGCACTGCATAATTCTCTTACTGTCATGCCATCCGTAAGATGCTTTTCTGT
GACTGGTGAGTACTCAACCAAGTCATTCTGAGAATAGTGTATGCGGCGACCGAGTTGCTCTTGCCCGGCG
TCAATACGGGATAATACCGCGCCACATAGCAGAACTTTAAAAGTGCTCATCATTGGAAAACGTTCTTCGG
GGCGAAAACTCTCAAGGATCTTACCGCTGTTGAGATCCAGTTCGATGTAACCCACTCGTGCACCCAACTG
ATCTTCAGCATCTTTTACTTTCACCAGCGTTTCTGGGTGAGCAAAAACAGGAAGGCAAAATGCCGCAAAA
AAGGGAATAAGGGCGACACGGAAATGTTGAATACTCATACTCTTCCTTTTTCAATATTATTGAAGCATTT
ATCAGGGTTATTGTCTCATGAGCGGATACATATTTGAATGTATTTAGAAAAATAAACAAATAGGGGTTCC
GCGCACATTTCCCCGAAAAGTGCCACCTGACGTCTAAGAAACCATTATTATCATGACATTAACCTATAAA
AATAGGCGTATCACGAGGCAGAATTTCAGATAAAAAAAATCCTTAGCTTTCGCTAAGGATGATTTCTGGA
ATTCGCGGCCGCTTCTAGAGACTAGTGGGTCTCA
Features (pLannotate 1.2.2; 7 found; start..end, strand, type, name):
     40..151     +  promoter       araBAD promoter (fragment): araBAD; promoter of the L-arabinose operon of E. coli; the araC regulatory gene is transcribed in the opposite direction (Guzman et al., 1995)
    182..202     +  misc_feature   BioBrick suffix: universal suffix for all parts
    379..967     -  rep_origin     ori: high-copy-number ColE1/pMB1/pBR322/pUC origin of replication
   1138..1998    -  CDS            AmpR: β-lactamase; bla; confers resistance to ampicillin, carbenicillin, and related antibiotics
   1999..2103    -  promoter       AmpR promoter: bla
   2193..2236    -  terminator     bacterial terminator: putative bacterial transcription terminator
   2239..2260    +  misc_feature   BioBrick prefix: BioBrick prefix for parts that do not start with "ATG"
