[The description below was written by a language model from this plasmid's Addgene catalogue record and pLannotate feature annotations shown in this document.]
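Description:
36INS1-pBAD_EB is a small, high-copy synthetic biology plasmid that carries a basic promoter part for the MoClo (modular Golden Gate-style) assembly system in E. coli. It is built on the DVA destination vector backbone. The plasmid replicates from a ColE1/pUC-type origin and is selected with ampicillin through a β-lactamase gene driven by its own bla promoter. The annotation also shows BioBrick prefix and suffix sequences flanking the insertion site, and a putative bacterial terminator just upstream of the prefix that presumably helps shield the part from read-through coming from the backbone. The catalogue lists a total size of 2189 bp, whereas the depositor's annotated sequence is 2274 nt; the record does not explain this difference.

The insert is a 166 bp synthetic "insulated" pBAD promoter, modified from the registry part BBa_I13453. It consists of an araBAD promoter fragment, the arabinose-responsive promoter of the E. coli L-arabinose operon, preceded by a 36-nucleotide DNA spacer that was selected empirically. The spacer is intended to buffer the promoter from the influence of whatever sequence lies upstream, so that its activity depends less on DNA context when it is placed in different assemblies. No araC gene is annotated on the plasmid, so regulation would rely on AraC supplied by the host or by another part. The insert was cloned through BbsI sites that were destroyed in the process, and the E and B labels in the name denote the MoClo fusion sites flanking the part, which set its position in later assemblies. The plasmid serves as a reusable promoter module for building multi-part genetic circuits in E. coli.
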