Addgene plasmid #78671: 36INS1-pBAD_EB
Purpose: Insulated MoClo promoter for E. coli. 36nt DNA spacer empirically selected. Modified from BBa_I13453. [E:36INS1-pBAD:B]
Depositing lab: Douglas Densmore. Depositing organization: Boston University Main Campus. Publication: Reducing DNA context dependence in bacterial promoters. Carr SB, Beal J, Densmore DM. PLoS One. 2017 Apr 19;12(4):e0176013. doi: 10.1371/journal.pone.0176013. eCollection 2017. PubMed 28422998.
Backbone
  Vector backbone: DVA
  Backbone size w/o insert (bp): 2023
  Total vector size (bp): 2189
  Vector type: Synthetic Biology
Growth in bacteria
  Bacterial resistance: Ampicillin, 100 μg/mL
  Growth temperature: 37°C
  Growth strain: DH5alpha
  Copy number: High Copy
Gene/Insert
  Gene/Insert name: Insulated pBAD Promoter (alt name: 36INS-pBAD_EB)
  Species: Synthetic
  Insert size (bp): 166
  Cloning method: Restriction Enzyme; 5′ cloning site BbsI (destroyed during cloning); 3′ cloning site BbsI (destroyed during cloning)
  Sequencing primers: 5′ TGCCACCTGACGTCTAAGAA; 3′ ATTACCGCCTTTGAGTGAGC
Terms and licenses: Academic/Nonprofit Terms; Industry Terms: Not Available to Industry
How to cite: 36INS1-pBAD_EB was a gift from Douglas Densmore (Addgene plasmid # 78671 ; http://n2t.net/addgene:78671 ; RRID:Addgene_78671)
