>Addgene plasmid #78671 | 36INS1-pBAD_EB | addgene partial sequence | sequence record 154545 | MoCloR 5'-gccacctgacgtctaagaaacc-3'
AATAGGCGTATCACGAGGCAGAATTTCAGATAAAAAAAATCCTTAGCTTTCGCTAAGGATGATTTCTGGA
ATTCGCGGCCGCTTCTAGAGACTAGTGGGTCTCAGCTTCGTTGTTCGCGACCCTGTTCTGAGGCAATGTT
GGGCACATTGATTATTTGCACGGCGTCACACTTTGCTATGCCATAGCATTTTTATCCATAAGATTAGCGG
ATCCTACCTGACGCTTTTTATCGCAACTCTCTACTGTTTCTCCATACCGTTTTTTTGGGCTAGCTACTAG
AGACCTACTAGTAGCGGCCGCTGCAGGCTTCCTCGCTCACTGACTCGCTGCGCTCGGTCGTTCGGCTGCG
GCGAGCGGTATCAGCTCACTCAAAGGCGGTAATACGGTTATCCACAGAATCAGGGGATAACGCAGGAAAG
AACATGTGAGCAAAAGGCCAGCAAAAGGCCAGGAACCGTAAAAAGGCCGCGTTGCTGGCGTTTTTCCACA
GGCTCCGCCCCCCTGACGAGCATCACAAAAATCGACGCTCAAGTCAGAGGTGGCGAAACCCGACAGGACT
ATAAAGATACCAGGCGTTTCCCCCTGGAAGCTCCCTCGTGCGCTCTCCTGTTCCGACCCTGCCGCTTACC
GGATACCTGTCCGCCTTTCTCCCTTCGGGAAGCGTGGCGCTTTCTCATAGCTCACGCTGTAGGTATCTCA
GTTCGGTGTAGGTCGTTCGCTCCAAGCTGGGCTGTGTGCACGAACCCCCCGTTCAGCCCGACCGCTGCGC
CTTATCCGGTAACTATCGTCTTGAGTCCAACCCGGTAAGACACGACTTATCGCCACTGGCAGCAGCCACT
GGTA
