>Addgene plasmid #78671 | 36INS1-pBAD_EB | addgene partial sequence | sequence record 154546 | ASK-FN2 5'-CGGCCTTTTTACGGTTCCTG-3'
CTGCGTTATCCCCTGATTCTGTGGATAACCGTATTACCGCCTTTGAGTGAGCTGATACCGCTCGCCGCAG
CCGAACGACCGAGCGCAGCGAGTCAGTGAGCGAGGAAGCCTGCAGCGGCCGCTACTAGTAGGTCTCTAGT
AGCTAGCCCAAAAAAACGGTATGGAGAAACAGTAGAGAGTTGCGATAAAAAGCGTCAGGTAGGATCCGCT
AATCTTATGGATAAAAATGCTATGGCATAGCAAAGTGTGACGCCGTGCAAATAATCAATGTGCCCAACAT
TGCCTCAGAACAGGGTCGCGAACAACGAAGCTGAGACCCACTAGTCTCTAGAAGCGGCCGCGAATTCCAG
AAATCATCCTTAGCGAAAGCTAAGGATTTTTTTTATCTGAAATTCTGCCTCGTGATACGCCTATTTTTAT
AGGTTAATGTCATGATAATAATGGTTTCTTAGACGTCAGGTGGCACTTTTCGGGGAAATGTGCGCGGAAC
CCCTATTTGTTTATTTTTCTAAATACATTCAAATATGTATCCGCTCATGAGACAATAACCCTGATAAATG
CTTCAATAATATTGAAAAAGGAAGAGTATGAGTATTCAACATTTCCGTGTCGCCCTTATTCCCTTTTTTG
CGGCATTTTGCCTTCCTGTTTTTGCTCACCCAGAAACGCTGGTGAAAGTAAAAGATGCTGAAGATCAGTT
GGGTGCACGAGTGGGTTACATCGAACTGGATCTCAACAGCGGTAAGATCCTTGAGAGTTTTCGCCCCGAA
GAACGTTTTCCAATGATGAGCACTTTTAAAGTTCTGCTATGTGGCGCGGTATTATCC
